>Addgene plasmid #100538 | pLH_Scr16 | addgene full sequence | sequence record 194462 | Addgene NGS Result
CGGCCCTGCATTAATGAATCGGCCAACGCGCGGGGAGAGGCGGTTTGCGTATTGGGCGCTCTTCCGCTTC
CTCGCTCACTGACTCGCTGCGCTCGGTCGTTCGGCTGCGGCGAGCGGTATCAGCTCACTCAAAGGCGGTA
ATACGGTTATCCACAGAATCAGGGGATAACGCAGGAAAGAACATGTGAGCAAAAGGCCAGCAAAAGGCCA
GGAACCGTAAAAAGGCCGCGTTGCTGGCGTTTTTCCATAGGCTCCGCCCCCCTGACGAGCATCACAAAAA
TCGACGCTCAAGTCAGAGGTGGCGAAACCCGACAGGACTATAAAGATACCAGGCGTTTCCCCCTGGAAGC
TCCCTCGTGCGCTCTCCTGTTCCGACCCTGCCGCTTACCGGATACCTGTCCGCCTTTCTCCCTTCGGGAA
GCGTGGCGCTTTCTCATAGCTCACGCTGTAGGTATCTCAGTTCGGTGTAGGTCGTTCGCTCCAAGCTGGG
CTGTGTGCACGAACCCCCCGTTCAGCCCGACCGCTGCGCCTTATCCGGTAACTATCGTCTTGAGTCCAAC
CCGGTAAGACACGACTTATCGCCACTGGCAGCAGCCACTGGTAACAGGATTAGCAGAGCGAGGTATGTAG
GCGGTGCTACAGAGTTCTTGAAGTGGTGGCCTAACTACGGCTACACTAGAAGAACAGTATTTGGTATCTG
CGCTCTGCTGAAGCCAGTTACCTTCGGAAAAAGAGTTGGTAGCTCTTGATCCGGCAAACAAACCACCGCT
GGTAGCGGTGGTTTTTTTGTTTGCAAGCAGCAGATTACGCGCAGAAAAAAAGGATCTCAAGAAGATCCTT
TGATCTTTTCTACGGGGTCTGACGCTCAGTGGAACGAAAACTCACGTTAAGGGATTTTGGTCATGAGATT
ATCAAAAAGGATCTTCACCTAGATCCTTTTAAATTAAAAATGAAGTTTTAAATCAATCTAAAGTATATAT
GAGTAAACTTGGTCTGACAGTTACCAATGCTTAATCAGTGAGGCACCTATCTCAGCGATCTGTCTATTTC
GTTCATCCATAGTTGCCTGACTCCCCGTCGTGTAGATAACTACGATACGGGAGGGCTTACCATCTGGCCC
CAGTGCTGCAATGATACCGCGAGACCCACGCTCACCGGCTCCAGATTTATCAGCAATAAACCAGCCAGCC
GGAAGGGCCGAGCGCAGAAGTGGTCCTGCAACTTTATCCGCCTCCATCCAGTCTATTAATTGTTGCCGGG
AAGCTAGAGTAAGTAGTTCGCCAGTTAATAGTTTGCGCAACGTTGTTGCCATTGCTACAGGCATCGTGGT
GTCACGCTCGTCGTTTGGTATGGCTTCATTCAGCTCCGGTTCCCAACGATCAAGGCGAGTTACATGATCC
CCCATGTTGTGCAAAAAAGCGGTTAGCTCCTTCGGTCCTCCGATCGTTGTCAGAAGTAAGTTGGCCGCAG
TGTTATCACTCATGGTTATGGCAGCACTGCATAATTCTCTTACTGTCATGCCATCCGTAAGATGCTTTTC
TGTGACTGGTGAGTACTCAACCAAGTCATTCTGAGAATAGTGTATGCGGCGACCGAGTTGCTCTTGCCCG
GCGTCAATACGGGATAATACCGCGCCACATAGCAGAACTTTAAAAGTGCTCATCATTGGAAAACGTTCTT
CGGGGCGAAAACTCTCAAGGATCTTACCGCTGTTGAGATCCAGTTCGATGTAACCCACTCGTGCACCCAA
CTGATCTTCAGCATCTTTTACTTTCACCAGCGTTTCTGGGTGAGCAAAAACAGGAAGGCAAAATGCCGCA
AAAAAGGGAATAAGGGCGACACGGAAATGTTGAATACTCATACTCTTCCTTTTTCAATGGGTAATAACTG
ATATAATTAAATTGAAGCTCTAATTTGTGAGTTTAGTATACATGCATTTACTTATAATACAGTTGACGGA
TCGCTTGCCTGTAACTTACACGCGCCTCGTATCTTTTAATGATGGAATAATTTGGGAATTTACTCTGTGT
TTATTTATTTTTATGTTTTGTATTTGGATTTTAGAAAGTAAATAAAGAAGGTAGAAGAGTTACGGAATGA
AGAAAAAAAAATAAACAAAGGTTTAAAAAATTTCAACAAAAAGCGTACTTTACATATATATTTATTAGAC
AAGAAAAGCAGATTAAATAGATATACATTCGATTAACGATAAGTAAAATGTAAAATCACAGGATTTTCGT
GTGTGGTCTTCTACACAGACAAGATGAAACAATTCGGCATTAATACCTGAGAGCAGGAAGAGCAAGATAA
AAGGTAGTATTTGTTGGCGATCCCCCTAGAGTCTTTTACATCTTCGGAAAACAAAAACTATTTTTTCTTT
AATTTCTTTTTTTACTTTCTATTTTTAATTTATATATTTATATTAAAAAATTTAAATTATAATTATTTTT
ATAGCACGTGATGAAAAGGACCACGTTAATATTTTGTTAAAATTCGCGTTAAATTTTTGTTAAATCAGCT
CATTTTTTAACCAATAGGCCGAAATCGGCAAAATCCCTTATAAATCAAAAGAATAGACCGAGATAGGGT
[37 nt withheld, positions 2590-2626]
AAAGAACGTGGACTCCAACGTCAAAGG
[49 nt withheld, positions 2654-2702]
TAATCAAGTTTTTGGGGTCTCTTTGAAAAGATAATGTATGATTATGCTTTCACTCATATTTATACAGAAA
CTTGATGTTTTCTTTCGAGTATATACAAGGTGATTACATGTACGTTTGAAGTACAACTCTAGATTTTGTA
GTGCCCTCTTGGGCTAGCGGTAAAGGTGCGCATTTTTTCACACCCTACAATGTTCTGTTCAAAAGATTTT
GGTCAAACGCTGTAGAAGTGAAAGTTGGTGCGCATGTTTCGGCGTTCGAAACTTCTCCGCAGTGAAAGAT
AAATGATCGCGGCCGCGTTTTAGAGCTAGAAATAGCAAGTTAAAATAAGGCTAGTCCGTTATCAACTTGA
AAAAGTGGCACCGAGTCGGTGGTGCTTTTTTTGTTTTTTATGTCTAGGTGCCGTAAAGCAG
[55 nt withheld, positions 3114-3168]
G
[124 nt withheld, positions 3170-3293]
GGGGATGATCCACTAGTTATTCCATTTTGTAATTTCGTGTCGTTTCTATTATGAATTTCATTTATAAAGT
TTATGTACAAATATCATAAAAAAAGAGAATCTTTTTAAGCAAGGATTTTCTTAACTTCTTCGGCGACAGC
ATCACCGACTTCGGTGGTACTGTTGGAACCACCTAAATCACCAGTTCTGATACCTGCATCCAAAACCTTT
TTAACTGCATCTTCAATGGCCTTACCTTCTTCAGGCAAGTTCAATGACAATTTCAACATCATTGCAGCAG
ACAAGATAGTGGCGATAGGGTTGACCTTATTCTTTGGCAAATCTGGAGCAGAACCGTGGCATGGTTCGTA
CAAACCAAATGCGGTGTTCTTGTCTGGCAAAGAGGCCAAGGACGCAGATGGCAACAAACCCAAGGAACCT
GGGATAACGGAGGCTTCATCGGAGATGATATCACCAAACATGTTGCTGGTGATTATAATACCATTTAGGT
GGGTTGGGTTCTTAACTAGGATCATGGCGGCAGAATCAATCAATTGATGTTGAACCTTCAATGTAGGAAA
TTCGTTCTTGATGGTTTCCTCCACAGTTTTTCTCCATAATCTTGAAGAGGCCAAAACATTAGCTTTATCC
AAGGACCAAATAGGCAATGGTGGCTCATGTTGTAGGGCCATGAAAGCGGCCATTCTTGTGATTCTTTGCA
CTTCTGGAACGGTGTATTGTTCACTATCCCAAGCGACACCATCACCATCGTCTTCCTTTCTCTTACCAAA
GTAAATACCTCCCACTAATTCTCTGACAACAACGAAGTCAGTACCTTTAGCAAATTGTGGCTTGATTGGA
GATAAGTCTAAAAGAGAGTCGGATGCAAAGTTACATGGTCTTAAGTTGGCGTACAATTGAAGTTCTTTAC
GGATTTTTAGTAAACCTTGTTCAGGTCTAACACTACCTGTACCCCATTTAGGACCACCCACAGCACCTAA
CAAAACGGCATCAGCCTTCTTGGAGGCTTCCAGCGCCTCATCTGGAAGTGGAACACCTGTAGCATCGATA
GCAGCACCACCAATTAAATGATTTTCGAAATCGAACTTGACATTGGAACGAACATCAGAAATAGCTTTAA
GAACCTTAATGGCTTCGGCTGTGATTTCTTGACCAACGTGGTCACCTGGCAAAACGACGATCTTCTTAGG
GGCAGACATTAGAATGGTATATCCTTGAAATATATATATATATTGCTGAAATGTAAAAGGTAAGAAAAGT
TAGAAAGTAAGACGATTGCTAACCACCTATTGGAAAAAACAATAGGTCCTTAAATAATATTGTCAACTTC
AAGTATTGTGATGCAAGCATTTAGTCATGAACGCTTCTCTATTCTATATGAAAAGCCGGTTCCGGCGCTC
TCACCTTTCCTTTTTCTCCCAATTTTTCAGTTGAAAAAGGTATATGCGTCAGGCGACCTCTGAAATTAAC
AAAAAATTTCCAGTCATCGAATTTGATTCTGTGCGATAGCGCCCCTGTGTGTTCTCGTTATGTTGAGGAA
AAAAATAATGGTTGCTAAGAGATTCGAACTCTTGCATCTTACGATACCTGAGTCCATTTCATTACCTCTT
TCTCCGCACCCGACATAGATAAATAGGAAAGTCTGGTAACTCAGGACACTGTATCTGCTACGCTGTTTAT
ATAACAATACTGACAGTACTAAATAATTGCCTACTTGGCTTCACATACGTTGCATACGTCGATATAGATA
ATAATGATAATGACAGCAGGATTATCGTAATACGTAATAGTTGAAAATCTCAAAAATGTGTGGGTCATTA
CGTAAATAATGATAGGAATGGGATTCTTCTATTTTTCCTTTTTCCATTCTAGCAGCCGTCGGGAAAACGT
GGCATCCTCTCTTTCGGGCTCAATTGGAGTCACGCTGCCGTGAGCATCCTCTCTTTCCATATCTAACAAC
TGAGCACGTAACCAATGGAAAAGCATGAGCTTAGCGTTGCTCCAAAAAAGTATTGGATGGTTAATACCAT
TTGTCTGTTCTCTTCTGACTTTGACTCCTCAAAAAAAAAAAATCTACAATCAACAGATCGCTTCAATTAC
GCCCTCACAAAAACTTTTTTCCTTCTTCTTCGCCCACGTTAAATTTTATCCCTCATGTTGTCTAACGGAT
TTCTGCACTTGATTTATTATAAAAAGACAAAGACATAATACTTCTCTATCAATTTCAGTTATTGTTCTTC
CTTGCGTTATTCTTCTGTTCTTCTTTTTCTTTTGTCATATATAACCATAACCAAGTAATACATATTCAAA
ATGCCTCTGTTTGAGCTTTTCAGGCTCACCAAAGCTAAGCTTGAATCTGCTCAAGACAGGAACCCTTCTC
CACCTGTAGATGAAGTTGTGGAGCTGGTGTGGGAAAATGGTCAGATATCAACTCAAAGTCAGTCAAGTAG
ATCGAGGAACATTCCTCCACCACAAGCAAACTCTTCTAGAGCTAGAGAGATTGGAAATGGCTCAAAGACG
ACTATGGTGGACGAGATCCCTATGTCAGTGCCATCACTAATGACGGGTTTGAGTCAAGACGATGACTTTG
TTCCATGGTTGAATCATCATCCCTCCCTTGATGGATATTGCTCTGATTTCTTGCGTGATGTGTCGTCTCC
TGTTACTGTCAACGAGCAAGAGAGTGATATGGCGGTAAACCAAACTGCTTTCCCGTTGTTTCAGAGAAGA
AAGGATGGCAATGAATCAGCTCCTGCTGCTTCTTCGTCGCAGTATAACGGTTTCCAATCGCATTCTCTGT
ATGGAAGTGATAGAGCTAGAGATCTTCCTAGCCAACAAACCAATCCGGATCGGTTTACTCAGACGCAGGA
ACCACTAATTACTAGTAACAAGCCTAGTTTGGTCAACTTTTCACATTTCTTACGCCCTGCAACTTTTGCG
AAGACTACTAATAATAACCTTCATGACACTAAAGAAAAGAGTCCTCAAAGCCCGCCAAATGTGTTTCAGA
CCAGAGTTCTTGGAGCTAAAGACTCTGAAGATAAGGTTCTTAACGAGTCTGTTGCTTCTGCTACGCCTAA
AGATAACCAAAAGGCTTGCCTAATATCAGAGGACTCATGTAGAAAAGACCAAGAGAGTGAAAAAGCAGTT
GTATGTTCTTCTGTTGGCTCGGGTAATAGTCTCGATGGCCCATCCGAAAGTCCTTCACTTTCTTTAAAGA
GAAAGCATTCGAATATTCAAGACATTGACTGTCATAGTGAAGATGTGGAAGAAGAATCAGGAGATGGAAG
AAAGGAAGCAGGTCCATCTCGAACGGGTTTGGGTTCAAAGAGAAGCCGCTCTGCAGAAGTGCATAATCTG
TCTGAAAGGAGACGGCGTGATAGGATCAACGAGAAGATGCGTGCCCTGCAAGAACTCATTCCAAACTGTA
ACAAGGTGGACAAAGCTTCGATGCTAGATGAAGCCATCGAGTATCTCAAGTCACTCCAACTTCAAGTGCA
GATCATGTCAATGGCGTCTGGTTACTATCTGCCACCGGCGGTTATGTTCCCACCGGGTATGGGGCATTAC
CCGGCAGCAGCTGCTGCAATGGCAATGGGTATGGGAATGCCTTATGCAATGGGCTTGCCTGATTTGAGCC
GTGGTGGTTCATCGGTTAACCACGGACCACAGTTCCAAGTCTCGGGGATGCAACAACAACCAGTGGCGAT
GGGTATTCCACGTGTCTCTGGTGGTGGTATCTTTGCCGGTTCTTCGACGATTGGCAATGGCTCGACTAGA
GATTTATCTGGTTCTAAAGATCAAACAACGACGAATAACAACAGTAACTTGAAACCAATAAAGAGAAAAC
AGGGGTCTTCTGATCAGTTTTGTGGATCGTCGAGCCCCAAGAAGAAGAGAAAGGTGGGTGGCGGTGGCTC
TGGAGGTGGTGGGTCCGGAGGAGGCGGCCGCCGACCAAGTGACAGCAATGCTGTTTCACTGGTTATGCGG
CGGATCCGAAAAGAAAACGTTGATGCCGGTGAACGTGCAAAACAGGCTCTAGCGTTCGAACGCACTGATT
TCGACCAGGTTCGTTCACTCATGGAAAATAGCGATCGCTGCCAGGATATACGTAATCTGGCATTTCTGGG
GATTGCTTATAACACCCTGTTACGTATAGCCGAAATTGCCAGGATCAGGGTTAAAGATATCTCACGTACT
GACGGTGGGAGAATGTTAATCCATATTGGCAGAACGAAAACGCTGGTTAGCACCGCAGGTGTAGAGAAGG
CACTTAGCCTGGGGGTAACTAAACTGGTCGAGCGATGGATTTCCGTCTCTGGTGTAGCTGATGATCCGAA
TAACTACCTGTTTTGCCGGGTCAGAAAAAATGGTGTTGCCGCGCCATCTGCCACCAGCCAGCTATCAACT
CGCGCCCTGGAAGGGATTTTTGAAGCAACTCATCGACTGATTTACGGCGCTAAGGATGACTCTGGTCAGA
GGTACCTGGCCTGGTCTGGACACAGTGCCCGTGTCGGAGCCGCGCGAGATATGGCCCGCGCTGGAGTTTC
AATACCGGAGATCATGCAAGCTGGTGGCTGGACCAATGTAAATATTGTCATGAACTATATCCGTAACCTG
GATAGTGAAACAGGGGCAATGGTGCGCCTGCTGGAAGATGGCGATTAGGTTAATTCAAATTAATTGATAT
AGTTTTTTAATGAGTATTGAATCTGTTTAGAAATAATGGAATATTATTTTTATTTATTTATTTATATTAT
TGGTCGGCTCTTTTCTTCTGAAGGTCAATGACAAAATGATATGAAGGAAATAATGATTTCTAAAATTTTA
CAACGTAAGATATTTTTACAAAAGCCTAGCTCATCTTTTGTCATGCACTATTTTACTCACGCTTGAAATT
AACGGCCAGTCCACTGCGGAGTCATTTCAAAGTCATCCTAATCGATCTATCGTTTTTGATAGCTAAAGTG
AGATTCGCACAATAAACGCTGCTTCTGTTTCATGTAGATGATACTGACTGCACGCAAATATAGGCATGAT
TTATAGGCATGATTTGATGGCTGTACCGATAGGAACGCTAAGAGTAACTTCAGAATCGTTATCCTGGCGG
AAAAAATTCATTTGTAAACTTTAAAAAAAAAAGCCAATATCCCCAAAATTATTAAGAGCGCCTCCATTAT
TAACTAAAATTTCACTCAGCATCCACAATGTATCAGGTATCTACTACAGATATTACATGTGGCGAAAAAG
ACAAGAACAATGCAATAGCGCATCAAGAAAAAACACAAAGCTTTCAATCAATGAATCGAAAATGTCATTA
AAATAGTATATAAATTGAAACTAAGTCATAAAGCTATAAAAAGAAAATTTATTTAAATGCAAGATTTAAA
GTAAATTCACCTACAGCCCGGACCGACGATGAAGCATGTTTAGCTGGCCCAAATGTTGCTGGATAGTTTT
TACTGCCAGACCGCGCGCCTGAAGATATAGAAGATAATCGCGAACATCTTCAGGTTCTGCGGGAAACCAT
TTCCGGTTATTCAACTTGCACCATGCCGCCCACGACCGGCAAACGGACAGAAGCATTTTCCAGGTATGCT
CAGAAAACGCCTGGCGATCCCTGAACATGTCCATCAGGTTCTTGCGAACCTCATCACTCGTGCGGCCGCC
TCCTCCGGACCCACCACCTCCAGAGCCACCGCCACCTTTCTTACGCTTTAATGGCCTAGATTCTTTAAAA
GAGTCTCTCAGAATAAGCTGGAGCGAGTGAATCGCATCCATTTCCGCAGTTTCCCATGGTTGACTCCGGC
TCTTAACAACTTCAAGAAAAGCCTGAAAGGACGAACGAGGATGCATTCGTTGCCCATCATCTTTATCCTC
CGGATGATGCTTAGCGCCTCCCCATTTGATTTCTTTCGCAGTGTGAGATCGAAACCAAAAAAGAAAGTCT
CTTTTTGTGATATATGCAACTGCCATACCGCACACAGCATCCCCTAACGCAGCTGCACCGGGATACCCCG
CATCGCCTAAACTATCAGTGCTTAATCCGGTTGAATCCGCATGATTCGCAAGCAACCACTCCACAACATC
TTTTATCTGAACTTCACTAGGAGCAACACCCAACGGGTAATACTTCCCGTGGTAAAGAAATGCTGCACCG
TCACATTTCACTAAGTCCATGATACTGGGACTCTGTGTAACAATTCCAGCAGGCGAGTCACGCAGAAGCA
TATCACATAACAGTGTCTGCGTTCTCAAAACGCGTTTCTCTGACATTTGCAAAGCTAACTGCAATTCCAT
GTTTAACTGTAAACCGAAAGCCTGCATCAAAAACTCACAAGCATACCTTAGCGGAAACGGTATGCAGCGA
GAAGAAGTGTGATGGCAAACAACCAAACCCCAAAGCCTCATCGAGCTTCTTCCACTAGCTACATTGCTCC
CATCATCTTCATTTCCATTGATTATAACCGCCATTGCTAAAGACGCAATAGATCCCATGTTAGCCATATA
CTGAGAGTGACAACCATGAGGAGCCCTAAGAGTAGAACCAACCAAGCACATAGACTGAGTTAGCCTATCG
TCCTGGACCACAAGAACAGGTGTGGCATTGCAATCTACTATCATTCGGACACGGTTCTGCTTAAACAAGA
ACCTTGACGCTTGAGGAATATCAGTAGCAGGATAATGCAGTCCAATATAAGGCTCTAAATCATCTCGTTT
ACTCTCAGCTACAACTTCTCCATGCTCATCTTCATGAAACTTATAAACCATAACACGATCATAACCAGTC
AAGTCCCTCACACTTTCCACGACAGTGTCACACAAAAGCTTAATATCTCCACCAGGAAGAGCCTGTAACT
GAGAAATCGCACGAACCGCGAGTTTCTGCGATTGAACAGCACCAGCAATAGAAAGCGCAGGATCTTCAGT
TCTAGCTGGCTCTAAATCAATAACAACACCAACATCAATCCTATGAAGAATGGCGTAAAACGGTTTACCA
GTATTCTTGGAATGTATCCAAACCGGATTTAACAAGGTAATCTCTCGAGCAACGAAAGCACGCTCGAGTA
GAATCGAGCTCGAAGAAGTGAACAAAGATCTCACATCAGTTCCCATAGCTAGAATCTCAGGTTTCTCAAG
AGTAGGAACAGATTGAGGCATAATCCCTAACATTTCTCTGGCGTTTTCACTGTAACCGATGATCCGGAAA
CTGGATTCATCGACGGCGATCATACATCCGAAAGGCTGAATGTAACCACCTCGCTGGATTCGAGAGAGAT
AAGCTGTGATCTGTTGCTCAGGTACAGAGGAACCGTACGTCGTCGTTTTGAGTGATTGTGAGTAGTCGAA
TGATTTCCCTGATTCGCCGGATTGTTCGAAAACGGCGTGGAGTCTTGCGTCGACGGTGTACTGTTGAATT
GCTTTGCTCATTGATTCAGTGTTGCTTCTTGGTCTGAGAGATTTCGTTCCCGACGATTGAGCTTGTTCTC
CTCCTCTTCGGTTATTAGGAGTGTGACTTGACGACGGTTCTTCTTCTCCGCCACGGCCACCGCCACGGCC
ACCGCCACTACCCCCGACTCCGGAAACCATTTTGTTTGTTTATGTGTGTTTATTCGAAACTAAGTTCTTG
GTGTTTTAAAACTAAAAAAAAGACTAACTATAAAAGTAGAATTTAAGAAGTTTAAGAAATAGATTTACAG
AATTACAATCAATACCTACCGTCTTTATATACTTATTAGTCAAGTAGGGGAATAATTTCAGGGAACTGGT
TTCAACCTTTTTTTTCAGCTTTTTCCAAATCAGAGAGAGCAGAAGGTAATAGAAGGTGTAAGAAAATGAG
ATAGATACATGCGTGGGTCAATTGCCTTGTGTCATCATTTACTCCAGGCAGGTTGCATCACTCCATTGAG
GTTGTGCCCGTTTTTTGCCTGTTTGTGCCCCTGTTCTCTGTAGTTGCGCTAAGAGAATGGACCTATGAAC
TGATGGTTGGTGAAGAAAACAATATTTTGGTGCTGGGATTCTTTTTTTTTCTGGATGCCAGCTTAAAAAG
CGGGCTCCATTATATTTAGTGGATGCCAGGAATAAACTGTTCACCCAGACACCTACGATGTTATATATTC
TGTGTAACCCGCCCCCTATTTTGGGCATGTACGGGTTACAGCAGAATTAAAAGGCTAATTTTTTGACTAA
ATAAAGTTAGGAAAATCACTACTATTAATTATTTACGTATTCTTTGAAATGGCAGTATTGATAATGATAA
ACTTAGATTCTGTGAAACTCTCAATAAAGGGACTTCGTCTAAGGTTTCAGTCACACTACGGATACTTTTA
CAACGGGAGCAGTTATTCAATCTATGTCGGGTGCGGAGAAAGAGGTAATGAAATGG
Features (pLannotate 1.2.2; 16 found; start..end, strand, type, name):
      6..59      -  CDS            lacI (fragment): lac repressor; lacI; The lac repressor binds to the lac operator to inhibit transcription in E. coli. This inhibition can be relieved by adding lactose or isopropyl-β-D-thiogalactopyranoside (IPTG).
    242..830     -  rep_origin     ori: high-copy-number ColE1/pMB1/pBR322/pUC origin of replication
   1001..1861    -  CDS            AmpR: β-lactamase; bla; confers resistance to ampicillin, carbenicillin, and related antibiotics
   1959..2462    -  misc_feature   CEN/ARS: S. cerevisiae CEN6 centromere fused to an autonomously replicating sequence
   2473..2715    -  rep_origin     M13 ori (fragment) (sequence partly withheld): M13 bacteriophage origin of replication; arrow indicates direction of (+) strand synthesis
   2722..2990    +  promoter       SNR52 promoter: promoter for the S. cerevisiae small nucleolar RNA gene SNR52
   2999..3073    +  misc_RNA       gRNA scaffold: guide RNA scaffold for the Streptococcus pyogenes CRISPR/Cas9 system
   3078..3097    +  terminator     SUP4 terminator: transcription terminator for the S. cerevisiae SUP4 tRNA gene
   3098..3293    -  rep_origin     f1 ori (fragment) (sequence partly withheld): f1 bacteriophage origin of replication; arrow indicates direction of (+) strand synthesis
   3401..4492    -  CDS            LEU2: LEU3_YEAST - Experimental evidence at protein level: Swiss-Prot protein existence level 1. Catalyzes the oxidation of 3-carboxy-2-hydroxy-4- methylpentanoate (3-isopropylmalate) to 3-carboxy-4-methyl-2- oxopentanoate. The product decarboxylates to 4-methyl-2 oxopentanoate. From Saccharomyces cerevisiae (strain ATCC 204508 / S288c) (Baker's yeast).
   4493..4886    -  promoter       LEU2 promoter: S. cerevisiae LEU2
   5604..7175    +  CDS            PIF3: PIF3_ARATH - Also known as BHLH8, EN100, PAP3. Experimental evidence at protein level: Swiss-Prot protein existence level 1. Transcription factor acting positively in the phytochrome signaling pathway. Activates transcription by binding to the G box (5'- CACGTG-3'). From Arabidopsis thaliana (Mouse-ear cress).
   7245..7961    +  CDS            Cre (fragment): site-specific recombinase Cre is a site-specific recombinase from bacteriophage P1. Recombination occurs at loxP sequences.
   8697..8954    -  CDS            Cre (fragment): site-specific recombinase Cre is a site-specific recombinase from bacteriophage P1. Recombination occurs at loxP sequences.
   9021..10883   -  CDS            PHYB (fragment): PHYB_ARATH - Also known as HY3 From Arabidopsis thaliana (Mouse-ear cress).
  10884..11550   -  promoter       GAP promoter: S. cerevisiae TDH3; promoter for glyceraldehyde-3-phosphate dehydrogenase
