[The description below was written by a language model from this plasmid's Addgene catalogue record and pLannotate feature annotations shown in this document.]
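Description:
pLH_Scr16 is a low-copy yeast centromeric (CEN6/ARS) shuttle plasmid of about 11.7 kb, built on the pL1A0*B0*_Leu backbone, that provides light-controlled Cre recombinase activity in Saccharomyces cerevisiae. In E. coli it replicates from a high-copy ColE1/pUC-type origin and is selected with ampicillin through the β-lactamase gene. In yeast it is maintained by the LEU2 marker, expressed from its own promoter, which complements leucine auxotrophy. The annotated sequence also shows backbone remnants: fragments of the f1/M13 phage origin, a short lacI fragment, and an SNR52 promoter–gRNA scaffold–SUP4 terminator unit. The catalogue entry assigns no function to this guide RNA cassette.

The payload is a split-Cre system made of two convergently oriented expression cassettes assembled by Gibson cloning. In the first, the strong constitutive TDH3 (GAP) promoter drives the N-terminal photosensory portion of Arabidopsis thaliana phytochrome B (residues 1–621, carrying a recorded C-to-A nucleotide change at position 576). This is fused at its C terminus to a Cdc1 nuclear localisation signal and the N-terminal Cre fragment (CreN). In the second, the FBA1 promoter, which is listed in the catalogue but not annotated in the feature table, drives full-length Arabidopsis PIF3 fused C-terminally to an SV40 NLS and the larger C-terminal Cre fragment (CreC). Red light converts PhyB to a form that binds PIF3, bringing the two Cre halves together to reconstitute recombinase activity. Far-red light reverses the interaction. The plasmid was developed for L-SCRaMbLE, a method for light-inducible, tunable Cre-mediated recombination at loxP-type sites in yeast.
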