Addgene plasmid #100538: pLH_Scr16
Purpose: CEN/ARS plasmid with PhyBNT-NLS-CreN and PIF3-NLS-CreC expression cassettes for red/far-red light-regulated Cre recombinase activity in Saccharomyces cerevisiae.
Depositing lab: Bernd Müller-Röber. Depositing organization: Universitaet Potsdam. Publication: L-SCRaMbLE as a tool for light-controlled Cre-mediated recombination in yeast. Hochrein L, Mitchell LA, Schulz K, Messerschmidt K, Mueller-Roeber B. Nat Commun. 2018 May 22;9(1):1931. doi: 10.1038/s41467-017-02208-6. PubMed 29789561.
Backbone
  Vector backbone: pL1A0*B0*_Leu
  Backbone size w/o insert (bp): 4885
  Total vector size (bp): 11678
  Vector type: Yeast Expression, Cre/Lox, Synthetic Biology
  Selectable markers: LEU2
Growth in bacteria
  Bacterial resistance: Ampicillin, 100 μg/mL
  Growth temperature: 37°C
  Growth strain: DH5alpha
  Copy number: High Copy
Gene/Insert 1
  Gene/Insert name: Phytochrome B (alt name: PhyB)
  Species: A. thaliana (mustard weed)
  Insert size (bp): 1863
  Mutation: AA 1-621 of PhyB/ Mutation nucleotide 576 C-->A
  Entrez Gene: PHYB (a.k.a. AT2G18790, HY3, MSF3.17, MSF3_17, OOP1, OUT OF PHASE 1, PHYTOCHROME B, phytochrome B)
  Promoter: TDH3
  Tag / fusion protein: Cdc1 NLS (C terminal on insert); CreN (C terminal on insert)
  Cloning method: Gibson Cloning
  Sequencing primers: 5′ TTGGTCGGCTCTTTTCTT; 3′ CCCTGAAATTATTCCCCT
Gene/Insert 2
  Gene/Insert name: Phytochrome interacting factor 3 (alt name: PIF3)
  Species: A. thaliana (mustard weed)
  Insert size (bp): 1572
  Entrez Gene: PIF3 (a.k.a. AT1G09530, F14J9.19, F14J9_19, PAP3, PHOTOCURRENT 1, PHYTOCHROME INTERACTING FACTOR 3, PHYTOCHROME-ASSOCIATED PROTEIN 3, POC1, phytochrome interacting factor 3, purple acid phosphatase 3)
  Promoter: FBA1
  Tag / fusion protein: SV40 NLS (C terminal on insert); CreC (C terminal on insert)
  Cloning method: Gibson Cloning
  Sequencing primers: 5′ TTCCTTCTTCTTCGCCCA; 3′ AAGAAAAGAGCCGACCAA
Terms and licenses: Academic/Nonprofit Terms; Industry Terms: Not Available to Industry
How to cite: pLH_Scr16 was a gift from Bernd Müller-Röber (Addgene plasmid # 100538 ; http://n2t.net/addgene:100538 ; RRID:Addgene_100538)
